Addgene plasmid #242661: C-term AAV-eVRQR-ACTA2-gRNA-A4 (human) (LLH301)
Purpose: CBh promoter expression plasmid for C-terminal intein-split AAV construct with C-term of SpCas9-VRQR and human gRNA-A4
Depositing lab: Benjamin Kleinstiver. Depositing organization: Massachusetts General Hospital. Publication: Treatment of a severe vascular disease using a bespoke CRISPR-Cas9 base editor in mice. Alves CRR, Das S, Krishnan V, Ha LL, Fox LR, Stutzman HE, Shamber CE, Kalailingam P, McCarthy S, Lino Cardenas CL, Fong CE, Imai T, Mitra S, Yun S, Wood RK, Benning FMC, Roh K, Lawton J, Kim N, Silverstein RA, Ferreira da Silva J, de la Cruz D, Richa R, Xie J, Gray-Edwards HL, Malhotra R, Chung DY, Chao LH, Tsai SQ, Maguire CA, Lindsay ME, Kleinstiver BP, Musolino PL. Nat Biomed Eng. 2025 Sep 11:10.1038/s41551-025-01499-1. doi: 10.1038/s41551-025-01499-1. PubMed 40935887.
Backbone
  Vector backbone: Cbh_v5 AAV-ABE C-terminal (Addgene Plasmid #137178)
  Vector type: AAV, CRISPR
Growth in bacteria
  Bacterial resistance: Ampicillin, 100 μg/mL
  Growth temperature: 37°C
  Growth strain: NEB Stable
  Copy number: High Copy
Gene/Insert
  Gene/Insert name: pAAV-pCbh-BPNLS-NpuC-SpCas9-VRQR-BPNLS-WPRE-bGH_PA-ACTA2_human_NGA_gRNA-pU6 (alt names: LLH301; C-term AAV-eVRQR-ACTA2-gRNA-A4 (human))
  gRNA/shRNA sequence: GTGCATCTGGATCTGGCTGGC
  Species: Synthetic
  Mutation: VRQR mutations in SpCas9(S55R/D1135V/G1218R/R1335Q/T1337R)
  Promoter: CBh
  Tag / fusion protein: BPNLS (N terminal on insert); BPNLS (C terminal on insert)
  Cloning method: Gibson Cloning
  Sequencing primers: 5′ oBK7321-GGGCTGTAATTAGCTGAGCAAGAGG; 3′ oBK219-GGGAGTGGCACCTTCCAGGGTC
Terms and licenses: Academic/Nonprofit Terms; Industry Terms: Not Available to Industry
How to cite: C-term AAV-eVRQR-ACTA2-gRNA-A4 (human) (LLH301) was a gift from Benjamin Kleinstiver (Addgene plasmid # 242661 ; http://n2t.net/addgene:242661 ; RRID:Addgene_242661)
