[The description below was written by a language model from this plasmid's Addgene catalogue record and pLannotate feature annotations shown in this document.]
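Description:
C-term AAV-eVRQR-ACTA2-gRNA-A4 (human), also called LLH301, is an AAV transfer plasmid that carries the C-terminal half of an intein-split CRISPR base editor together with a guide RNA cassette. It was built by Gibson cloning into the Cbh_v5 AAV-ABE C-terminal backbone. In bacteria it is maintained at high copy through a ColE1/pUC-type origin and selected with ampicillin via β-lactamase. The backbone also retains an f1 origin and remnants of a lac promoter/lacZα region. Two AAV2 inverted terminal repeats flank the payload, so that the intervening sequence can be packaged into recombinant AAV particles.

Between the ITRs, the CBh promoter (a CMV enhancer, chicken β-actin promoter and hybrid CBA/MVM intron) drives an open reading frame consisting of a bipartite nuclear localisation signal, the NpuC split-intein fragment, the C-terminal portion of SpCas9-VRQR and a second BPNLS. This is followed by a shortened WPRE, annotated as two fragments, and a bGH polyadenylation signal. The record lists the variant's mutations as S55R, D1135V, G1218R, R1335Q and T1337R. The insert name describes the guide as an NGA-PAM guide, consistent with the altered PAM preference of VRQR. Downstream and in the opposite orientation, a human U6 promoter expresses gRNA-A4 against human ACTA2 on the standard S. pyogenes scaffold.

NpuC is designed to trans-splice with a matching N-terminal intein half, so this construct is meant to be co-delivered with a companion N-terminal AAV, which is not described here. Together they reconstitute the full-length editor, a way around AAV's packaging limit. The associated work concerns base-editing treatment of a severe vascular disease.
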