Features (pLannotate 1.2.2; 20 found; start..end, strand, type, name):
    121..278     +  CDS            lacZα (fragment): LacZα fragment of β-galactosidase; lacZ fragment
    283..711     +  rep_origin     f1 ori (sequence partly withheld): f1 bacteriophage origin of replication; arrow indicates direction of (+) strand synthesis
    764..868     +  promoter       AmpR promoter: bla
    869..1729    +  CDS            AmpR: β-lactamase; bla; confers resistance to ampicillin, carbenicillin, and related antibiotics
   1900..2488    +  rep_origin     ori: high-copy-number ColE1/pMB1/pBR322/pUC origin of replication
   2671..2763    +  CDS            lacI (fragment): lac repressor; lacI; The lac repressor binds to the lac operator to inhibit transcription in E. coli. This inhibition can be relieved by adding lactose or isopropyl-β-D-thiogalactopyranoside (IPTG).
   2776..2797    +  protein_bind   CAP binding site: CAP binding activates transcription in the presence of cAMP. E. coli catabolite activator protein
   2812..2842    +  promoter       lac promoter: promoter for the E. coli lac operon
   2850..2866    +  protein_bind   lac operator: The lac repressor binds to the lac operator to inhibit transcription in E. coli. This inhibition can be relieved by adding lactose or isopropyl-β-D-thiogalactopyranoside (IPTG). lac repressor encoded by lacI
   2916..3046    -  repeat_region  AAV2 ITR (fragment): inverted terminal repeat of adeno-associated virus serotype 2 inverted
   3069..3354    +  enhancer       CMV enhancer: human cytomegalovirus immediate early enhancer; contains an 18-bp deletion relative to the standard CMV enhancer
   3356..3633    +  promoter       chicken β-actin promoter: No description available
   3634..3861    +  intron         hybrid intron: hybrid between chicken β-actin (CBA) and minute virus of mice (MMV) introns (Gray et al., 2011)
   4041..6421    +  CDS            Cas9(C) (fragment): C-terminal portion of Streptococcus pyogenes Cas9 (Zetsche et al., 2015)
   6500..6657    +  misc_feature   WPRE (fragment): woodchuck hepatitis virus posttranscriptional regulatory element
   6663..6745    +  misc_feature   WPRE (fragment): woodchuck hepatitis virus posttranscriptional regulatory element
   6749..6973    +  polyA_signal   bGH poly(A) signal: bovine growth hormone polyadenylation signal
   6987..7062    -  misc_RNA       gRNA scaffold: guide RNA scaffold for the Streptococcus pyogenes CRISPR/Cas9 system
   7092..7332    -  promoter       U6 promoter: RNA polymerase III promoter for human U6 snRNA
   7356..107     +  repeat_region  AAV2 ITR (fragment) (across the origin): inverted terminal repeat of adeno-associated virus serotype 2 inverted
>Addgene plasmid #242661 | C-term AAV-eVRQR-ACTA2-gRNA-A4 (human) (LLH301) | addgene full sequence | sequence record 489090 | Addgene NGS Result
CCACTCCCTCTCTGCGCGCTCGCTCGCTCACTGAGGCCGGGCGACCAAAGGTCGCCCGACGCCCGGGCTT
TGCCCGGGCGGCCTCAGTGAGCGAGCGAGCGCGCAGCCTTAATTAACCTAATTCACTGGCCGTCGTTTTA
CAACGTCGTGACTGGGAAAACCCTGGCGTTACCCAACTTAATCGCCTTGCAGCACATCCCCCTTTCGCCA
GCTGGCGTAATAGCGAAGAGGCCCGCACCGATCGCCCTTCCCAACAGTTGCGCAGCCTGAATGGCGAATG
GG
[124 nt withheld, positions 283-406]
C
[91 nt withheld, positions 408-498]
A
[49 nt withheld, positions 500-548]
CCTTTGACGTTGGAGTCCACGTTCTTT
[37 nt withheld, positions 576-612]
ACCCTATCTCGGTCTATTCTTTTGATTTATAAGGGATTTTGCCGATTTCGGCCTATTGGTTAAAAAATGA
GCTGATTTAACAAAAATTTAACGCGAATTTTAACAAAATATTAACGCTTACAATTTAGGTGGCACTTTTC
GGGGAAATGTGCGCGGAACCCCTATTTGTTTATTTTTCTAAATACATTCAAATATGTATCCGCTCATGAG
ACAATAACCCTGATAAATGCTTCAATAATATTGAAAAAGGAAGAGTATGAGTATTCAACATTTCCGTGTC
GCCCTTATTCCCTTTTTTGCGGCATTTTGCCTTCCTGTTTTTGCTCACCCAGAAACGCTGGTGAAAGTAA
AAGATGCTGAAGATCAGTTGGGTGCACGAGTGGGTTACATCGAACTGGATCTCAACAGCGGTAAGATCCT
TGAGAGTTTTCGCCCCGAAGAACGTTTTCCAATGATGAGCACTTTTAAAGTTCTGCTATGTGGCGCGGTA
TTATCCCGTATTGACGCCGGGCAAGAGCAACTCGGTCGCCGCATACACTATTCTCAGAATGACTTGGTTG
AGTACTCACCAGTCACAGAAAAGCATCTTACGGATGGCATGACAGTAAGAGAATTATGCAGTGCTGCCAT
AACCATGAGTGATAACACTGCGGCCAACTTACTTCTGACAACGATCGGAGGACCGAAGGAGCTAACCGCT
TTTTTGCACAACATGGGGGATCATGTAACTCGCCTTGATCGTTGGGAACCGGAGCTGAATGAAGCCATAC
CAAACGACGAGCGTGACACCACGATGCCTGTAGCAATGGCAACAACGTTGCGCAAACTATTAACTGGCGA
ACTACTTACTCTAGCTTCCCGGCAACAATTAATAGACTGGATGGAGGCGGATAAAGTTGCAGGACCACTT
CTGCGCTCGGCCCTTCCGGCTGGCTGGTTTATTGCTGATAAATCTGGAGCCGGTGAGCGTGGGTCTCGCG
GTATCATTGCAGCACTGGGGCCAGATGGTAAGCCCTCCCGTATCGTAGTTATCTACACGACGGGGAGTCA
GGCAACTATGGATGAACGAAATAGACAGATCGCTGAGATAGGTGCCTCACTGATTAAGCATTGGTAACTG
TCAGACCAAGTTTACTCATATATACTTTAGATTGATTTAAAACTTCATTTTTAATTTAAAAGGATCTAGG
TGAAGATCCTTTTTGATAATCTCATGACCAAAATCCCTTAACGTGAGTTTTCGTTCCACTGAGCGTCAGA
CCCCGTAGAAAAGATCAAAGGATCTTCTTGAGATCCTTTTTTTCTGCGCGTAATCTGCTGCTTGCAAACA
AAAAAACCACCGCTACCAGCGGTGGTTTGTTTGCCGGATCAAGAGCTACCAACTCTTTTTCCGAAGGTAA
CTGGCTTCAGCAGAGCGCAGATACCAAATACTGTTCTTCTAGTGTAGCCGTAGTTAGGCCACCACTTCAA
GAACTCTGTAGCACCGCCTACATACCTCGCTCTGCTAATCCTGTTACCAGTGGCTGCTGCCAGTGGCGAT
AAGTCGTGTCTTACCGGGTTGGACTCAAGACGATAGTTACCGGATAAGGCGCAGCGGTCGGGCTGAACGG
GGGGTTCGTGCACACAGCCCAGCTTGGAGCGAACGACCTACACCGAACTGAGATACCTACAGCGTGAGCT
ATGAGAAAGCGCCACGCTTCCCGAAGGGAGAAAGGCGGACAGGTATCCGGTAAGCGGCAGGGTCGGAACA
GGAGAGCGCACGAGGGAGCTTCCAGGGGGAAACGCCTGGTATCTTTATAGTCCTGTCGGGTTTCGCCACC
TCTGACTTGAGCGTCGATTTTTGTGATGCTCGTCAGGGGGGCGGAGCCTATGGAAAAACGCCAGCAACGC
GGCCTTTTTACGGTTCCTGGCCTTTTGCTGGCCTTTTGCTCACATGTTCTTTCCTGCGTTATCCCCTGAT
TCTGTGGATAACCGTATTACCGCCTTTGAGTGAGCTGATACCGCTCGCCGCAGCCGAACGACCGAGCGCA
GCGAGTCAGTGAGCGAGGAAGCGGAAGAGCGCCCAATACGCAAACCGCCTCTCCCCGCGCGTTGGCCGAT
TCATTAATGCAGCTGGCACGACAGGTTTCCCGACTGGAAAGCGGGCAGTGAGCGCAACGCAATTAATGTG
AGTTAGCTCACTCATTAGGCACCCCAGGCTTTACACTTTATGCTTCCGGCTCGTATGTTGTGTGGAATTG
TGAGCGGATAACAATTTCACACAGGAAACAGCTATGACCATGATTACGCCAGATTTAATTAAGGCTGCGC
GCTCGCTCGCTCACTGAGGCCGCCCGGGCAAAGCCCGGGCGTCGGGCGACCTTTGGTCGCCCGGCCTCAG
TGAGCGAGCGAGCGCGCAGAGAGGGAGTGGCCAACTCCATCACTAGGGGTTCCTGCGGCCTCTAGATCAG
GGTACCCGTTACATAACTTACGGTAAATGGCCCGCCTGGCTGACCGCCCAACGACCCCCGCCCATTGACG
TCAATAGTAACGCCAATAGGGACTTTCCATTGACGTCAATGGGTGGAGTATTTACGGTAAACTGCCCACT
TGGCAGTACATCAAGTGTATCATATGCCAAGTACGCCCCCTATTGACGTCAATGACGGTAAATGGCCCGC
CTGGCATTGTGCCCAGTACATGACCTTATGGGACTTTCCTACTTGGCAGTACATCTACGTATTAGTCATC
GCTATTACCATGGTCGAGGTGAGCCCCACGTTCTGCTTCACTCTCCCCATCTCCCCCCCCTCCCCACCCC
CAATTTTGTATTTATTTATTTTTTAATTATTTTGTGCAGCGATGGGGGCGGGGGGGGGGGGGGGGCGCGC
GCCAGGCGGGGCGGGGCGGGGCGAGGGGCGGGGCGGGGCGAGGCGGAGAGGTGCGGCGGCAGCCAATCAG
AGCGGCGCGCTCCGAAAGTTTCCTTTTATGGCGAGGCGGCGGCGGCGGCGGCCCTATAAAAAGCGAAGCG
CGCGGCGGGCGGGAGTCGCTGCGCGCTGCCTTCGCCCCGTGCCCCGCTCCGCCGCCGCCTCGCGCCGCCC
GCCCCGGCTCTGACTGACCGCGTTACTCCCACAGGTGAGCGGGCGGGACGGCCCTTCTCCTCCGGGCTGT
AATTAGCTGAGCAAGAGGTAAGGGTTTAAGGGATGGTTGGTTGGTGGGGTATTAATGTTTAATTACCTGG
AGCACCTGCCTGAAATCACTTTTTTTCAGGTTGGACCGGTGCCACCATGAAACGGACAGCCGACGGAAGC
GAGTTCGAGTCACCAAAGAAGAAGCGGAAAGTCATCAAGATTGCTACACGGAAATACCTGGGAAAGCAGA
ACGTGTACGACATCGGCGTGGAGCGGGATCACAACTTCGCCCTGAAGAATGGCTTTATCGCCAGCAATTG
CTTCGACTCCGTGGAAATCTCCGGCGTGGAAGATCGGTTCAACGCCTCCCTGGGCACATACCACGATCTG
CTGAAAATTATCAAGGACAAGGACTTCCTGGACAATGAGGAAAACGAGGACATTCTGGAAGATATCGTGC
TGACCCTGACACTGTTTGAGGACAGAGAGATGATCGAGGAACGGCTGAAAACCTATGCCCACCTGTTCGA
CGACAAAGTGATGAAGCAGCTGAAGCGGCGGAGATACACCGGCTGGGGCAGGCTGAGCCGGAAGCTGATC
AACGGCATCCGGGACAAGCAGTCCGGCAAGACAATCCTGGATTTCCTGAAGTCCGACGGCTTCGCCAACA
GAAACTTCATGCAGCTGATCCACGACGACAGCCTGACCTTTAAAGAGGACATCCAGAAAGCCCAGGTGTC
CGGCCAGGGCGATAGCCTGCACGAGCACATTGCCAATCTGGCCGGCAGCCCCGCCATTAAGAAGGGCATC
CTGCAGACAGTGAAGGTGGTGGACGAGCTCGTGAAAGTGATGGGCCGGCACAAGCCCGAGAACATCGTGA
TCGAAATGGCCAGAGAGAACCAGACCACCCAGAAGGGACAGAAGAACAGCCGCGAGAGAATGAAGCGGAT
CGAAGAGGGCATCAAAGAGCTGGGCAGCCAGATCCTGAAAGAACACCCCGTGGAAAACACCCAGCTGCAG
AACGAGAAGCTGTACCTGTACTACCTGCAGAATGGGCGGGATATGTACGTGGACCAGGAACTGGACATCA
ACCGGCTGTCCGACTACGATGTGGACCATATCGTGCCTCAGAGCTTTCTGAAGGACGACTCCATCGACAA
CAAGGTGCTGACCAGAAGCGACAAGAACCGGGGCAAGAGCGACAACGTGCCCTCCGAAGAGGTCGTGAAG
AAGATGAAGAACTACTGGCGGCAGCTGCTGAACGCCAAGCTGATTACCCAGAGAAAGTTCGACAATCTGA
CCAAGGCCGAGAGAGGCGGCCTGAGCGAACTGGATAAGGCCGGCTTCATCAAGAGACAGCTGGTGGAAAC
CCGGCAGATCACAAAGCACGTGGCACAGATCCTGGACTCCCGGATGAACACTAAGTACGACGAGAATGAC
AAGCTGATCCGGGAAGTGAAAGTGATCACCCTGAAGTCCAAGCTGGTGTCCGATTTCCGGAAGGATTTCC
AGTTTTACAAAGTGCGCGAGATCAACAACTACCACCACGCCCACGACGCCTACCTGAACGCCGTCGTGGG
AACCGCCCTGATCAAAAAGTACCCTAAGCTGGAAAGCGAGTTCGTGTACGGCGACTACAAGGTGTACGAC
GTGCGGAAGATGATCGCCAAGAGCGAGCAGGAAATCGGCAAGGCTACCGCCAAGTACTTCTTCTACAGCA
ACATCATGAACTTTTTCAAGACCGAGATTACCCTGGCCAACGGCGAGATCCGGAAGCGGCCTCTGATCGA
GACAAACGGCGAAACCGGGGAGATCGTGTGGGATAAGGGCCGGGATTTTGCCACCGTGCGGAAAGTGCTG
AGCATGCCCCAAGTGAATATCGTGAAAAAGACCGAGGTGCAGACAGGCGGCTTCAGCAAAGAGTCTATCC
TGCCCAAGAGGAACAGCGATAAGCTGATCGCCAGAAAGAAGGACTGGGACCCTAAGAAGTACGGCGGCTT
CGTGAGCCCCACCGTGGCCTATTCTGTGCTGGTGGTGGCCAAAGTGGAAAAGGGCAAGTCCAAGAAACTG
AAGAGTGTGAAAGAGCTGCTGGGGATCACCATCATGGAAAGAAGCAGCTTCGAGAAGAATCCCATCGACT
TTCTGGAAGCCAAGGGCTACAAAGAAGTGAAAAAGGACCTGATCATCAAGCTGCCTAAGTACTCCCTGTT
CGAGCTGGAAAACGGCCGGAAGAGAATGCTGGCCTCTGCCAGAGAACTGCAGAAGGGAAACGAACTGGCC
CTGCCCTCCAAATATGTGAACTTCCTGTACCTGGCCAGCCACTATGAGAAGCTGAAGGGCTCCCCCGAGG
ATAATGAGCAGAAACAGCTGTTTGTGGAACAGCACAAGCACTACCTGGACGAGATCATCGAGCAGATCAG
CGAGTTCTCCAAGAGAGTGATCCTGGCCGACGCTAATCTGGACAAAGTGCTGTCCGCCTACAACAAGCAC
CGGGATAAGCCCATCAGAGAGCAGGCCGAGAATATCATCCACCTGTTTACCCTGACCAATCTGGGAGCCC
CTGCCGCCTTCAAGTACTTTGACACCACCATCGACCGGAAGCAGTACAGAAGCACCAAAGAGGTGCTGGA
CGCCACCCTGATCCACCAGAGCATCACCGGCCTGTACGAGACACGGATCGACCTGTCTCAGCTGGGAGGT
GACTCTGGCGGCTCAAAAAGAACCGCCGACGGCAGCGAATTCGAGCCCAAGAAGAAGAGGAAAGTCTAAG
ATCTGATAATCAACCTCTGGATTACAAAATTTGTGAAAGATTGACTGGTATTCTTAACTATGTTGCTCCT
TTTACGCTATGTGGATACGCTGCTTTAATGCCTTTGTATCATGCTATTGCTTCCCGTATGGCTTTCATTT
TCTCCTCCTTGTATAAATCCTGGTTAGTTCTTGCCACGGCGGAACTCATCGCCGCCTGCCTTGCCCGCTG
CTGGACAGGGGCTCGGCTGTTGGGCACTGACAATTCCGTGGTGCGACTGTGCCTTCTAGTTGCCAGCCAT
CTGTTGTTTGCCCCTCCCCCGTGCCTTCCTTGACCCTGGAAGGTGCCACTCCCACTGTCCTTTCCTAATA
AAATGAGGAAATTGCATCGCATTGTCTGAGTAGGTGTCATTCTATTCTGGGGGGTGGGGTGGGGCAGGAC
AGCAAGGGGGAGGATTGGGAAGACAATAGCAGGCATGCTGGGGATGCGGTGGGCTCTATGGCTCGAGAAA
AAAAGCACCGACTCGGTGCCACTTTTTCAAGTTGATAACGGACTAGCCTTATTTTAACTTGCTATTTCTA
GCTCTAAAACGCCAGCCAGATCCAGATGCACGGTGTTTCGTCCTTTCCACAAGATATATAAAGCCAAGAA
ATCGAAATACTTTCAAGTTACGGTAAGCATATGATAGTCCATTTTAAAACATAATTTTAAAACTGCAAAC
TACCCAAGAAATTATTACTTTCTACGTCACGTATTTTGTACTAATATCTTTGTGTTTACAGTCAAATTAA
TTCTAATTATCTCTCTAACAGCCTTGTATCGTATATGCAAATATGAAGGAATCATGGGAAATAGGCCCTC
TTCCTGCCCGACCTTGCGGCCGCAGGAACCCCTAGTGATGGAGTTGG
